Addgene plasmid #194842: MAC-C Sars-CoV-2 S_L452R
Purpose: Sars-CoV-2 S_L452R in MAC-C destination vector
Depositing lab: Markku Varjosalo. Depositing organization: University of Helsinki, Institute of Biotechnology. Publication: The comprehensive SARS-CoV-2 ‘hijackome’ knowledge base— reveals significant changes in host cell protein expression and activation by multiple SARS-CoV-2 variants. Varjosalo M, Huuskonen S, Liu X, Redchuk T, Salokas K, Lundberg R, Maljanen S, Belik M, Reinholm A, Kolehmainen P, Tripathi G, Laine P, Belanov S, Auvinen P, Vartiainen M, Laine L, Österlund P, Julkkunen I, Kakkola L. 10 May 2024, Research Square 10.21203/rs.3.rs-4322477/v1.
Backbone
  Vector backbone: MAC-tag-C (#108077)
  Vector type: Mammalian Expression
  Selectable markers: Hygromycin
Growth in bacteria
  Bacterial resistance: Ampicillin, 100 μg/mL
  Growth temperature: 37°C
  Growth strain: DH5alpha
  Copy number: High Copy
Gene/Insert
  Gene/Insert name: S_L452R (alt name: Spike protein L452R)
  Species: Sars-CoV-2
  Mutation: L452R
  Entrez Gene: S (a.k.a. GU280_gp02, spike glycoprotein)
  Tag / fusion protein: MAC-C (C terminal on backbone)
Terms and licenses: Academic/Nonprofit Terms; Industry Terms
Depositor comments: Please visit https://doi.org/10.21203/rs.3.rs-4322477/v1 for preprint.
How to cite: MAC-C Sars-CoV-2 S_L452R was a gift from Markku Varjosalo (Addgene plasmid # 194842 ; http://n2t.net/addgene:194842 ; RRID:Addgene_194842)
