[The description below was written by a language model from this plasmid's Addgene catalogue record and pLannotate feature annotations shown in this document.]
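Description:
MAC-C Sars-CoV-2 S_L452R is a 10.1 kb mammalian expression plasmid in which the SARS-CoV-2 spike glycoprotein carrying the L452R substitution has been placed into the MAC-tag-C Gateway destination backbone. In bacteria it is maintained at high copy through a ColE1/pUC-type origin and selected with ampicillin via the β-lactamase gene. Remnants of lac regulatory sequence and a partial f1 origin are also annotated.

The spike coding sequence is flanked by attB1 and attB2 sites, the scars of Gateway recombination, and lies downstream of the CMV enhancer and promoter. Short tet-operator-like fragments are annotated immediately after the promoter, which suggests a tetracycline-regulatable CMV arrangement, although the record does not state this explicitly. Downstream of attB2 is the backbone-encoded C-terminal MAC tag. The feature table identifies an E. coli BirA biotin ligase coding sequence here, and a bGH polyadenylation signal terminates the unit. The other components of the tag, and whether the BirA is a promiscuous variant, are not annotated. A ligase fused to a bait in this way is generally used for proximity biotinylation of neighbouring proteins.

An FRT site sits directly upstream of a hygromycin resistance gene with no annotated promoter of its own, followed by an SV40 poly(A) signal. This layout is characteristic of FLP-mediated integration into a genomic FRT landing site, where insertion activates the marker and allows hygromycin selection of stable isogenic cell lines. In line with the associated publication on host protein changes caused by SARS-CoV-2 variants, the construct is likely used to map host interaction partners of the L452R spike variant.
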