Features (pLannotate 1.2.2; 24 found; start..end, strand, type, name):
    151..167     -  protein_bind   lac operator: The lac repressor binds to the lac operator to inhibit transcription in E. coli. This inhibition can be relieved by adding lactose or isopropyl-β-D-thiogalactopyranoside (IPTG). lac repressor encoded by lacI
    175..205     -  promoter       lac promoter: promoter for the E. coli lac operon
    220..241     -  protein_bind   CAP binding site: CAP binding activates transcription in the presence of cAMP. E. coli catabolite activator protein
    254..346     -  CDS            lacI (fragment): lac repressor; lacI; The lac repressor binds to the lac operator to inhibit transcription in E. coli. This inhibition can be relieved by adding lactose or isopropyl-β-D-thiogalactopyranoside (IPTG).
    529..1117    -  rep_origin     ori: high-copy-number ColE1/pMB1/pBR322/pUC origin of replication
   1288..2148    -  CDS            AmpR: β-lactamase; bla; confers resistance to ampicillin, carbenicillin, and related antibiotics
   2149..2253    -  promoter       AmpR promoter: bla
   2312..2364    -  misc_feature   bom (fragment): basis of mobility region from pBR322
   2519..2898    +  enhancer       CMV enhancer: human cytomegalovirus immediate early enhancer
   2899..3102    +  promoter       CMV promoter: human cytomegalovirus (CMV) immediate early promoter
   3104..3123    +  promoter       PLtetO-1 promoter (fragment): modified phage lambda PL promoter with tet operator sites (Lutz and Bujard, 1997)
   3125..3144    +  promoter       PLtetO-1 promoter (fragment): modified phage lambda PL promoter with tet operator sites (Lutz and Bujard, 1997)
   3152..3185    +  promoter       TRE3GV promoter (fragment): 3rd-generation Tet-responsive promoter that can be activated by binding of Tet-On® 3G, optimized for retroviral and lentiviral vectors
   3321..3338    +  protein_bind   attB1 (fragment): mutant version of attB; core recombination site for the Gateway® BP reaction BP Clonase™
   3344..7162    +  CDS            S: SPIKE_SARS2 - Experimental evidence at protein level: Swiss-Prot protein existence level 1. [Spike glycoprotein]: May down-regulate host tetherin (BST2) by lysosomal degradation, thereby counteracting its antiviral activity. From Severe acute respiratory syndrome coronavirus 2 (2019-nCoV) (SARS-CoV-2).
   7164..7188    -  protein_bind   attB2: mutant version of attB; recombination site for the Gateway® BP reaction BP Clonase™
   7376..8335    +  CDS            birA: BIRA_ECOLI - Also known as bioR, dhbB. Experimental evidence at protein level: Swiss-Prot protein existence level 1. Acts both as a biotin--[acetyl-CoA-carboxylase] ligase and a biotin-operon repressor. In the presence of ATP, BirA activates biotin to form the BirA-biotinyl-5'-adenylate (BirA-bio-5'-AMP or holoBirA) complex. HoloBirA can either transfer the biotinyl moiety to the biotin carboxyl carrier protein (BCCP) subunit of acetyl-CoA carboxylase, or bind to the biotin operator site and inhibit transcription of the operon. From Escherichia coli (strain K12).
   8385..8609    +  polyA_signal   bGH poly(A) signal: bovine growth hormone polyadenylation signal
   8613..8634    +  promoter       SV40 promoter (fragment): SV40 enhancer and early promoter
   8655..8888    +  rep_origin     f1 ori (fragment) (sequence partly withheld): f1 bacteriophage origin of replication; arrow indicates direction of (+) strand synthesis
   8893..8940    +  protein_bind   FRT: FLP-mediated recombination occurs in the 8-bp core sequence TCTAGAAA (Turan and Bode, 2011). FLP recombinase from the Saccharomyces cerevisiae 2μ plasmid
   8948..9970    +  CDS            HygR: aminoglycoside phosphotransferase from E. coli; aph(4)-Ia; confers resistance to hygromycin
   9980..10105   +  CDS            ble (fragment): BLE_KLEPN - Experimental evidence at protein level: Swiss-Prot protein existence level 1. Binding protein with a strong affinity to the bleomycin family of antibiotics. Binds to CL990; an antimitotic-antibiotic compound. From Klebsiella pneumoniae.
  10100..78      +  polyA_signal   SV40 poly(A) signal (across the origin): SV40 polyadenylation signal
>Addgene plasmid #194842 | MAC-C Sars-CoV-2 S_L452R | addgene full sequence | sequence record 384080 | Addgene NGS Result
CATCACAAATTTCACAAATAAAGCATTTTTTTCACTGCATTCTAGTTGTGGTTTGTCCAAACTCATCAAT
GTATCTTATCATGTCTGTATACCGTCGACCTCTAGCTAGAGCTTGGCGTAATCATGGTCATAGCTGTTTC
CTGTGTGAAATTGTTATCCGCTCACAATTCCACACAACATACGAGCCGGAAGCATAAAGTGTAAAGCCTG
GGGTGCCTAATGAGTGAGCTAACTCACATTAATTGCGTTGCGCTCACTGCCCGCTTTCCAGTCGGGAAAC
CTGTCGTGCCAGCTGCATTAATGAATCGGCCAACGCGCGGGGAGAGGCGGTTTGCGTATTGGGCGCTCTT
CCGCTTCCTCGCTCACTGACTCGCTGCGCTCGGTCGTTCGGCTGCGGCGAGCGGTATCAGCTCACTCAAA
GGCGGTAATACGGTTATCCACAGAATCAGGGGATAACGCAGGAAAGAACATGTGAGCAAAAGGCCAGCAA
AAGGCCAGGAACCGTAAAAAGGCCGCGTTGCTGGCGTTTTTCCATAGGCTCCGCCCCCCTGACGAGCATC
ACAAAAATCGACGCTCAAGTCAGAGGTGGCGAAACCCGACAGGACTATAAAGATACCAGGCGTTTCCCCC
TGGAAGCTCCCTCGTGCGCTCTCCTGTTCCGACCCTGCCGCTTACCGGATACCTGTCCGCCTTTCTCCCT
TCGGGAAGCGTGGCGCTTTCTCATAGCTCACGCTGTAGGTATCTCAGTTCGGTGTAGGTCGTTCGCTCCA
AGCTGGGCTGTGTGCACGAACCCCCCGTTCAGCCCGACCGCTGCGCCTTATCCGGTAACTATCGTCTTGA
GTCCAACCCGGTAAGACACGACTTATCGCCACTGGCAGCAGCCACTGGTAACAGGATTAGCAGAGCGAGG
TATGTAGGCGGTGCTACAGAGTTCTTGAAGTGGTGGCCTAACTACGGCTACACTAGAAGAACAGTATTTG
GTATCTGCGCTCTGCTGAAGCCAGTTACCTTCGGAAAAAGAGTTGGTAGCTCTTGATCCGGCAAACAAAC
CACCGCTGGTAGCGGTGGTTTTTTTGTTTGCAAGCAGCAGATTACGCGCAGAAAAAAAGGATCTCAAGAA
GATCCTTTGATCTTTTCTACGGGGTCTGACGCTCAGTGGAACGAAAACTCACGTTAAGGGATTTTGGTCA
TGAGATTATCAAAAAGGATCTTCACCTAGATCCTTTTAAATTAAAAATGAAGTTTTAAATCAATCTAAAG
TATATATGAGTAAACTTGGTCTGACAGTTACCAATGCTTAATCAGTGAGGCACCTATCTCAGCGATCTGT
CTATTTCGTTCATCCATAGTTGCCTGACTCCCCGTCGTGTAGATAACTACGATACGGGAGGGCTTACCAT
CTGGCCCCAGTGCTGCAATGATACCGCGAGACCCACGCTCACCGGCTCCAGATTTATCAGCAATAAACCA
GCCAGCCGGAAGGGCCGAGCGCAGAAGTGGTCCTGCAACTTTATCCGCCTCCATCCAGTCTATTAATTGT
TGCCGGGAAGCTAGAGTAAGTAGTTCGCCAGTTAATAGTTTGCGCAACGTTGTTGCCATTGCTACAGGCA
TCGTGGTGTCACGCTCGTCGTTTGGTATGGCTTCATTCAGCTCCGGTTCCCAACGATCAAGGCGAGTTAC
ATGATCCCCCATGTTGTGCAAAAAAGCGGTTAGCTCCTTCGGTCCTCCGATCGTTGTCAGAAGTAAGTTG
GCCGCAGTGTTATCACTCATGGTTATGGCAGCACTGCATAATTCTCTTACTGTCATGCCATCCGTAAGAT
GCTTTTCTGTGACTGGTGAGTACTCAACCAAGTCATTCTGAGAATAGTGTATGCGGCGACCGAGTTGCTC
TTGCCCGGCGTCAATACGGGATAATACCGCGCCACATAGCAGAACTTTAAAAGTGCTCATCATTGGAAAA
CGTTCTTCGGGGCGAAAACTCTCAAGGATCTTACCGCTGTTGAGATCCAGTTCGATGTAACCCACTCGTG
CACCCAACTGATCTTCAGCATCTTTTACTTTCACCAGCGTTTCTGGGTGAGCAAAAACAGGAAGGCAAAA
TGCCGCAAAAAAGGGAATAAGGGCGACACGGAAATGTTGAATACTCATACTCTTCCTTTTTCAATATTAT
TGAAGCATTTATCAGGGTTATTGTCTCATGAGCGGATACATATTTGAATGTATTTAGAAAAATAAACAAA
TAGGGGTTCCGCGCACATTTCCCCGAAAAGTGCCACCTGACGTCGACGGATCGGGAGATCTCCCGATCCC
CTATGGTGCACTCTCAGTACAATCTGCTCTGATGCCGCATAGTTAAGCCAGTATCTGCTCCCTGCTTGTG
TGTTGGAGGTCGCTGAGTAGTGCGCGAGCAAAATTTAAGCTACAACAAGGCAAGGCTTGACCGACAATTG
CATGAAGAATCTGCTTAGGGTTAGGCGTTTTGCGCTGCTTCGCGATGTACGGGCCAGATATACGCGTTGA
CATTGATTATTGACTAGTTATTAATAGTAATCAATTACGGGGTCATTAGTTCATAGCCCATATATGGAGT
TCCGCGTTACATAACTTACGGTAAATGGCCCGCCTGGCTGACCGCCCAACGACCCCCGCCCATTGACGTC
AATAATGACGTATGTTCCCATAGTAACGCCAATAGGGACTTTCCATTGACGTCAATGGGTGGAGTATTTA
CGGTAAACTGCCCACTTGGCAGTACATCAAGTGTATCATATGCCAAGTACGCCCCCTATTGACGTCAATG
ACGGTAAATGGCCCGCCTGGCATTATGCCCAGTACATGACCTTATGGGACTTTCCTACTTGGCAGTACAT
CTACGTATTAGTCATCGCTATTACCATGGTGATGCGGTTTTGGCAGTACATCAATGGGCGTGGATAGCGG
TTTGACTCACGGGGATTTCCAAGTCTCCACCCCATTGACGTCAATGGGAGTTTGTTTTGGCACCAAAATC
AACGGGACTTTCCAAAATGTCGTAACAACTCCGCCCCATTGACGCAAATGGGCGGTAGGCGTGTACGGTG
GGAGGTCTATATAAGCAGAGCTCTCCCTATCAGTGATAGAGATCTCCCTATCAGTGATAGAGATCGTCGA
CGAGCTCGTTTAGTGAACCGTCAGATCGCCTGGAGACGCCATCCACGCTGTTTTGACCTCCATAGAAGAC
ACCGGGACCGATCCAGCCTCCGGACTCTAGCGTTTAAACTTAAGCTTGGTACCGAGCTCGGATCCACTAG
TCCAGTGTGGTGGAATTCTGCAGATATCAACAAGTTTGTACAAAAAAGTTGGCATGTTCGTGTTCCTGGT
GCTGCTGCCACTGGTGAGCTCCCAGTGCGTGAACCTGACCACCAGAACCCAGCTGCCACCTGCCTACACC
AACTCCTTCACCAGGGGCGTGTACTACCCAGACAAGGTGTTCAGATCCAGCGTGCTGCACTCTACCCAGG
ACCTGTTCCTGCCATTCTTCTCTAACGTGACCTGGTTCCACGCCATCCACGTGTCTGGAACCAACGGCAC
CAAGAGATTCGACAACCCAGTGCTGCCATTCAACGACGGCGTGTACTTCGCTTCTACCGAGAAGTCTAAC
ATCATCAGGGGTTGGATCTTCGGAACCACCCTGGACTCTAAGACCCAGTCTCTGCTGATCGTGAACAACG
CTACCAACGTGGTGATCAAGGTGTGCGAGTTCCAGTTCTGCAACGACCCATTCCTGGGAGTGTACTACCA
CAAGAACAACAAGTCTTGGATGGAAAGCGAGTTCAGGGTGTACAGCTCTGCTAACAACTGCACCTTCGAG
TACGTGTCTCAGCCTTTCCTGATGGACCTGGAAGGAAAGCAGGGAAACTTCAAGAACCTGAGAGAGTTCG
TGTTCAAGAACATCGACGGTTACTTCAAGATATACAGCAAGCACACCCCAATCAACCTGGTGAGGGACCT
GCCACAGGGTTTCTCTGCTCTGGAGCCCCTGGTGGACCTGCCAATCGGCATCAACATCACCAGGTTCCAG
ACCCTGCTGGCTCTGCACAGGTCTTACCTGACCCCAGGCGACAGCAGCTCTGGATGGACCGCCGGCGCCG
CTGCTTACTACGTGGGATACCTGCAGCCAAGGACCTTCCTGCTGAAGTACAACGAAAACGGCACCATCAC
CGACGCCGTGGACTGCGCTCTGGACCCACTGTCTGAGACCAAGTGCACCCTGAAGTCTTTCACCGTGGAA
AAGGGAATCTACCAGACCAGCAACTTCCGCGTGCAGCCCACCGAGTCTATCGTGAGATTCCCAAACATCA
CCAACCTGTGCCCATTCGGAGAAGTGTTCAACGCTACCAGGTTCGCCAGCGTGTACGCTTGGAACAGGAA
GAGAATCAGCAACTGCGTGGCCGACTACTCTGTGCTGTACAACTCTGCCTCCTTCTCCACCTTCAAGTGC
TACGGCGTGTCCCCAACCAAGCTGAACGACCTGTGCTTCACCAACGTGTACGCTGACTCCTTCGTGATCA
GAGGAGACGAAGTGAGACAGATCGCTCCCGGTCAGACCGGAAAGATCGCCGACTACAACTACAAGCTGCC
AGACGACTTCACCGGTTGCGTGATCGCTTGGAACTCTAACAACCTGGACTCTAAGGTGGGAGGCAACTAC
AACTACCGGTACAGGCTGTTCCGCAAGAGCAACCTGAAGCCTTTCGAAAGGGACATCAGCACCGAAATCT
ACCAGGCTGGATCTACCCCATGCAACGGAGTGGAAGGATTCAACTGCTACTTCCCTCTGCAGTCTTACGG
ATTCCAGCCAACCAACGGAGTGGGATACCAGCCATACAGAGTGGTGGTGCTGTCTTTCGAGCTGCTGCAC
GCTCCTGCTACCGTGTGCGGACCAAAGAAGTCTACCAACCTGGTGAAGAACAAGTGCGTGAACTTCAACT
TCAACGGACTGACCGGAACCGGAGTGCTGACCGAATCCAACAAGAAGTTCCTGCCTTTCCAGCAGTTCGG
TAGAGACATCGCCGACACCACCGACGCTGTGAGAGACCCACAGACCCTGGAAATCCTGGACATCACCCCC
TGCTCTTTCGGAGGAGTGAGCGTGATCACCCCAGGAACCAACACCTCCAACCAGGTGGCCGTGCTGTACC
AGGACGTGAACTGCACCGAAGTGCCAGTGGCCATCCACGCTGACCAGCTGACCCCAACCTGGAGAGTGTA
CAGCACCGGATCTAACGTGTTCCAGACCCGTGCCGGCTGCCTGATCGGAGCCGAGCACGTGAACAACTCC
TACGAATGCGACATCCCAATCGGAGCTGGCATCTGCGCTTCTTACCAGACCCAGACCAACAGCCCAAGAA
GGGCCAGATCCGTGGCCTCTCAGAGCATCATCGCCTACACCATGAGCCTGGGCGCTGAAAACAGCGTGGC
TTACAGCAACAACTCTATCGCCATCCCAACCAACTTCACCATCTCTGTGACCACCGAAATCCTGCCAGTG
AGCATGACCAAGACCAGCGTGGACTGCACCATGTACATCTGCGGAGACTCTACCGAATGCTCTAACCTGC
TGCTGCAGTACGGCAGCTTCTGCACCCAGCTGAACCGCGCTCTGACCGGAATCGCTGTGGAGCAGGACAA
GAACACCCAGGAAGTGTTCGCTCAGGTGAAGCAGATATACAAGACCCCACCTATCAAGGACTTCGGAGGA
TTCAACTTCTCTCAGATCCTGCCCGACCCATCTAAGCCCTCTAAGAGGTCTTTCATCGAAGACCTGCTGT
TCAACAAGGTGACCCTGGCCGACGCCGGTTTCATCAAGCAGTACGGTGACTGCCTGGGAGACATCGCCGC
TAGAGACCTGATCTGCGCCCAGAAGTTCAACGGTCTGACCGTGCTGCCACCACTGCTGACCGACGAGATG
ATCGCCCAGTACACCTCTGCCCTGCTGGCTGGAACCATCACCTCTGGTTGGACCTTCGGAGCTGGCGCCG
CCCTGCAGATCCCATTCGCTATGCAGATGGCCTACCGTTTCAACGGTATCGGAGTGACCCAGAACGTGCT
GTACGAAAACCAGAAGCTGATCGCTAACCAGTTCAACTCTGCTATCGGAAAGATCCAGGACTCCCTGTCC
TCTACCGCTTCTGCCCTGGGAAAGCTGCAGGACGTGGTGAACCAGAACGCCCAGGCCCTGAACACCCTGG
TGAAGCAGCTGTCTTCTAACTTCGGAGCCATCTCCTCTGTGCTGAACGACATCCTGTCTAGGCTGGACAA
GGTGGAAGCCGAGGTGCAGATCGACAGACTGATCACCGGAAGACTGCAGTCTCTGCAGACCTACGTGACC
CAGCAGCTGATCAGGGCCGCTGAAATCAGAGCTTCTGCCAACCTGGCTGCCACCAAGATGTCCGAATGCG
TGCTGGGCCAGTCTAAGAGGGTGGACTTCTGCGGAAAGGGATACCACCTGATGTCCTTCCCACAGTCTGC
TCCACACGGAGTGGTGTTCCTGCACGTGACCTACGTGCCCGCCCAGGAAAAGAACTTCACCACCGCCCCA
GCTATCTGCCACGACGGAAAGGCTCACTTCCCCAGGGAGGGAGTGTTCGTGTCTAACGGAACCCACTGGT
TCGTGACCCAGAGGAACTTCTACGAGCCACAGATCATCACCACCGACAACACCTTCGTGTCTGGAAACTG
CGACGTGGTGATCGGAATCGTGAACAACACCGTGTACGACCCACTGCAGCCAGAACTGGACTCTTTCAAG
GAGGAACTGGACAAGTACTTCAAGAACCACACCTCTCCAGACGTGGACCTGGGAGACATCTCCGGAATCA
ACGCCTCTGTGGTGAACATCCAGAAGGAAATCGACAGACTGAACGAGGTGGCCAAGAACCTGAACGAATC
TCTGATCGACCTGCAGGAACTGGGAAAGTACGAGCAGTACATCAAGTGGCCCTGGTACATCTGGCTGGGT
TTCATCGCTGGTCTGATCGCTATCGTGATGGTGACCATCATGCTGTGCTGCATGACCTCTTGCTGCTCTT
GCCTGAAGGGATGCTGCTCTTGCGGATCTTGCTGCAAGTTCGACGAGGACGACTCCGAGCCTGTGCTGAA
GGGTGTGAAGCTGCACTACACCTACCCAACTTTCTTGTACAAAGTGGTTGATATCAAGGCCGCCGACATC
ACCAGCCTGTACAAGAAAGTGGGGTGGAGCCATCCCCAGTTCGAGAAGGGCGGAGGATCTGGCGGCGGAA
GCGGCGGAGGAAGCTGGTCCCACCCTCAGTTTGAGAAAGGCACCGAGCTGGGCAGCACCATGGCCAGCTA
CCCCTACGACGTGCCCGACTACGCCAAGGACAACACCGTGCCCCTGAAGCTGATCGCCCTGCTGGCCAAC
GGCGAGTTCCACTCTGGCGAGCAGCTGGGCGAGACACTGGGCATGAGCAGAGCCGCCATCAACAAGCACA
TCCAGACCCTGCGGGACTGGGGCGTGGACGTGTTCACAGTGCCCGGCAAGGGCTACAGCCTGCCCGAGCC
CATCCAGCTGCTGAACGCCAAGCAGATCCTGGGCCAGCTGGATGGCGGATCTGTGGCCGTGCTGCCCGTG
ATCGACAGCACCAACCAGTATCTGCTCGACCGGATCGGCGAGCTGAAGTCCGGCGACGCCTGTATCGCCG
AGTACCAGCAGGCCGGCAGAGGCGGCAGGGGCAGAAAGTGGTTCAGCCCCTTCGGCGCCAACCTGTACCT
GAGCATGTTCTGGAGACTGGAACAGGGCCCAGCCGCCGCTATTGGCCTGAGCCTGGTCATCGGCATCGTG
ATGGCCGAGGTGCTGCGGAAGCTGGGCGCCGACAAAGTGCGCGTGAAGTGGCCCAACGACCTGTATCTGC
AGGACCGGAAGCTGGCCGGCATCCTGGTGGAACTGACCGGCAAAACAGGCGACGCCGCCCAGATCGTGAT
CGGCGCTGGCATCAACATGGCCATGCGGCGGGTGGAAGAGAGCGTGGTCAACCAGGGCTGGATCACCCTG
CAGGAAGCCGGCATCAACCTGGACCGGAACACCCTGGCCGCCATGCTGATCAGAGAGCTGAGAGCCGCCC
TGGAACTGTTCGAGCAGGAAGGCCTGGCCCCCTACCTGAGCAGATGGGAGAAGCTGGACAACTTCATCAA
CCGGCCCGTGAAACTGATCATCGGCGACAAAGAGATCTTCGGCATCAGCCGGGGCATCGACAAGCAGGGG
GCCCTGCTCCTGGAACAGGACGGCATCATCAAGCCCTGGATGGGCGGCGAGATCAGCCTGCGGAGCGCCG
AGAAGTGATGACTCGAGTCTAGAGGGCCCGTTTAAACCCGCTGATCAGCCTCGACTGTGCCTTCTAGTTG
CCAGCCATCTGTTGTTTGCCCCTCCCCCGTGCCTTCCTTGACCCTGGAAGGTGCCACTCCCACTGTCCTT
TCCTAATAAAATGAGGAAATTGCATCGCATTGTCTGAGTAGGTGTCATTCTATTCTGGGGGGTGGGGTGG
GGCAGGACAGCAAGGGGGAGGATTGGGAAGACAATAGCAGGCATGCTGGGGATGCGGTGGGCTCTATGGC
TTCTGAGGCGGAAAGAACCAGCTGGGGCTCTAGGGGGTATCCCC
[124 nt withheld, positions 8655-8778]
C
[91 nt withheld, positions 8780-8870]
AGGGTGATGGTTCACGTACCTAGAAGTTCCTATTCCGAAGTTCCTATTCTCTAGAAAGTATAGGAACTTC
CTTGGCCAAAAAGCCTGAACTCACCGCGACGTCTGTCGAGAAGTTTCTGATCGAAAAGTTCGACAGCGTC
TCCGACCTGATGCAGCTCTCGGAGGGCGAAGAATCTCGTGCTTTCAGCTTCGATGTAGGAGGGCGTGGAT
ATGTCCTGCGGGTAAATAGCTGCGCCGATGGTTTCTACAAAGATCGTTATGTTTATCGGCACTTTGCATC
GGCCGCGCTCCCGATTCCGGAAGTGCTTGACATTGGGGAATTCAGCGAGAGCCTGACCTATTGCATCTCC
CGCCGTGCACAGGGTGTCACGTTGCAAGACCTGCCTGAAACCGAACTGCCCGCTGTTCTGCAGCCGGTCG
CGGAGGCCATGGATGCGATCGCTGCGGCCGATCTTAGCCAGACGAGCGGGTTCGGCCCATTCGGACCGCA
AGGAATCGGTCAATACACTACATGGCGTGATTTCATATGCGCGATTGCTGATCCCCATGTGTATCACTGG
CAAACTGTGATGGACGACACCGTCAGTGCGTCCGTCGCGCAGGCTCTCGATGAGCTGATGCTTTGGGCCG
AGGACTGCCCCGAAGTCCGGCACCTCGTGCACGCGGATTTCGGCTCCAACAATGTCCTGACGGACAATGG
CCGCATAACAGCGGTCATTGACTGGAGCGAGGCGATGTTCGGGGATTCCCAATACGAGGTCGCCAACATC
TTCTTCTGGAGGCCGTGGTTGGCTTGTATGGAGCAGCAGACGCGCTACTTCGAGCGGAGGCATCCGGAGC
TTGCAGGATCGCCGCGGCTCCGGGCGTATATGCTCCGCATTGGTCTTGACCAACTCTATCAGAGCTTGGT
TGACGGCAATTTCGATGATGCAGCTTGGGCGCAGGGTCGATGCGACGCAATCGTCCGATCCGGAGCCGGG
ACTGTCGGGCGTACACAAATCGCCCGCAGAAGCGCGGCCGTCTGGACCGATGGCTGTGTAGAAGTACTCG
CCGATAGTGGAAACCGACGCCCCAGCACTCGTCCGAGGGCAAAGGAATAGCACGTACTACGAGATTTCGA
TTCCACCGCCGCCTTCTATGAAAGGTTGGGCTTCGGAATCGTTTTCCGGGACGCCGGCTGGATGATCCTC
CAGCGCGGGGATCTCATGCTGGAGTTCTTCGCCCACCCCAACTTGTTTATTGCAGCTTATAATGGTTACA
AATAAAGCAATAG
